Addgene plasmid #193139: pLV-hCdt1(1-100)ΔCy-mCherry-P2A-mVenus-hGeminin(1-110)-IRES-Blast
Purpose: Expresses bicistronic P2A construct of C-CRL4Cdt2 reporter(hCdt1(1-100)ΔCy-mCherry-) and APC/C reporter (hGeminin(1-110)) with blasticidin resistance
Depositing lab: Tobias Meyer. Depositing organization: Cornell University. Publication: CDT1 inhibits CMG helicase in early S phase to separate origin licensing from DNA synthesis. Ratnayeke N, Baris Y, Chung M, Yeeles JTP, Meyer T. Mol Cell. 2023 Jan 5;83(1):26-42.e13. doi: 10.1016/j.molcel.2022.12.004. PubMed 36608667.
Backbone
  Vector backbone: pLV-EF1a-IRES-Blast
  Backbone size w/o insert (bp): 8576
  Vector type: Lentiviral
  Selectable markers: Blasticidin
Growth in bacteria
  Bacterial resistance: Ampicillin, 100 μg/mL
  Growth temperature: 30°C
  Growth strain: NEB Stable
  Copy number: High Copy
Gene/Insert
  Gene/Insert name: hCdt1(1-100)ΔCy-mCherry-P2A-mVenus-hGeminin(1-110) (alt name: C-CRL4Cdt2 reporter and APC/C reporter)
  Species: H. sapiens (human)
  Insert size (bp): 2190
  Mutation: human Cdt1 amino acids 1-100 w/ ΔCy mutation (aa68-70 to alanine), human Geminin amino acids 1-110
  Entrez Gene: CDT1 (a.k.a. DUP, RIS2); GMNN (a.k.a. Gem, MGORS6)
  Promoter: EF1a
  Cloning method: Gibson Cloning
  Sequencing primers: 5′ tcaagcctcagacagtggttc; 3′ acaccggccttattccaa
Terms and licenses: Academic/Nonprofit Terms; Industry Terms: Not Available to Industry
Depositor comments: The 3rd generation packaging system (pMDLg/pRRE, pRSV-rev, and pVSVG) was used to create virus from this lentiviral transfer vector.
How to cite: pLV-hCdt1(1-100)ΔCy-mCherry-P2A-mVenus-hGeminin(1-110)-IRES-Blast was a gift from Tobias Meyer (Addgene plasmid # 193139 ; http://n2t.net/addgene:193139 ; RRID:Addgene_193139)
