[The description below was written by a language model from this plasmid's Addgene catalogue record and pLannotate feature annotations shown in this document.]
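Description:
pLV-hCdt1(1-100)ΔCy-mCherry-P2A-mVenus-hGeminin(1-110)-IRES-Blast is an HIV-1-based lentiviral transfer vector built on the pLV-EF1a-IRES-Blast backbone and used to introduce a two-colour cell-cycle reporter into mammalian cells. In bacteria it is maintained through a high-copy ColE1/pUC-type origin and an ampicillin resistance gene. The viral portion is flanked by LTR sequences (annotated as truncated) and carries the Ψ packaging signal with a gag fragment, the Rev response element, the cPPT/CTS and a WPRE downstream of the payload. The depositor notes that virus was made with a third-generation packaging system using a VSV-G envelope.

Expression is driven by the human EF-1α core promoter with its intron A, producing a single transcript. The first open reading frame encodes human Cdt1 residues 1-100 with the ΔCy mutation (residues 68-70 changed to alanine) fused to mCherry, followed by a P2A peptide and then mVenus fused to human Geminin residues 1-110. The P2A itself is not annotated in the feature table but corresponds to the gap between the two fluorescent protein genes; ribosomal skipping there yields the two reporters as separate proteins from one reading frame. According to the record, the Cdt1 fragment reports CRL4-Cdt2 ubiquitin ligase activity and the Geminin fragment reports APC/C activity, so the abundance of each fluorescent fusion tracks its ligase-dependent degradation across the cell cycle. An EMCV IRES downstream allows translation of the blasticidin S deaminase gene (bsr) from the same mRNA, linking blasticidin selection of transduced cells to reporter expression. The construct is suited to live-cell imaging of cell-cycle transitions, and was deposited with a study of CDT1 and the separation of origin licensing from DNA synthesis in early S phase.
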