Features (pLannotate 1.2.2; 26 found; start..end, strand, type, name):
    207..332     +  misc_feature   HIV-1 Ψ: packaging signal of human immunodeficiency virus type 1
    316..654     +  CDS            HIV-1 gag (fragment): gag protein from human immunodeficiency virus 1; gag
    829..1062    +  misc_feature   RRE: The Rev response element (RRE) of HIV-1 allows for Rev-dependent mRNA export from the nucleus to the cytoplasm.
   1439..1539    +  CDS            Rev (fragment): human immunodeficiency virus 1 (HIV-1) Rev protein; rev; enhances nuclear export of unspliced and incompletely spliced viral mRNAs
   1554..1669    +  misc_feature   cPPT/CTS: central polypurine tract and central termination sequence of HIV-1 (lacking the first T)
   1747..1958    +  promoter       EF-1α core promoter: core promoter for human elongation factor EF-1α
   1959..2897    +  intron         EF-1α intron A: intron upstream of the start codon of human EF-1α
   2916..3233    +  CDS            CDT1 (fragment): CDT1_HUMAN - Experimental evidence at protein level: Swiss-Prot protein existence level 1. Required for both DNA replication and mitosis (PubMed:11125146, PubMed:22581055, PubMed:21856198, PubMed:14993212, PubMed:26842564). DNA replication licensing factor, required for pre- replication complex assembly. Cooperates with CDC6 and the origin recognition complex (ORC) during G1 phase of the cell cycle to promote the loading of the mini-chromosome maintenance (MCM) complex onto DNA to generate pre-replication complexes (pre-RC)(PubMed:14672932). Required also for mitosis by promoting stable kineto
   3234..3941    +  CDS            mCherry: mCherry is a basic (constitutively fluorescent) red fluorescent protein published in 2004, derived from Discosoma sp.. It is reported to be a very rapidly-maturing monomer with low acid sensitivity.
   4017..4733    +  CDS            mVenus: mVenus is a basic (constitutively fluorescent) yellow fluorescent protein published in 2006, derived from Aequorea victoria. It is reported to be a rapidly-maturing monomer with moderate acid sensitivity.
   4764..5105    +  CDS            GMNN (fragment): GEMI_HUMAN - Experimental evidence at protein level: Swiss-Prot protein existence level 1. Inhibits DNA replication by preventing the incorporation of MCM complex into pre-replication complex (pre-RC) (PubMed:9635433, PubMed:14993212, PubMed:20129055, PubMed:24064211). It is degraded during the mitotic phase of the cell cycle (PubMed:9635433, PubMed:14993212, PubMed:24064211). Its destruction at the metaphase- anaphase transition permits replication in the succeeding cell cycle (PubMed:9635433, PubMed:14993212, PubMed:24064211). Inhibits histone acetyltransferase activity of KAT7/HBO1 in a CDT
   5198..5759    +  misc_feature   IRES: internal ribosome entry site (IRES) of the encephalomyocarditis virus (EMCV)
   5768..6187    +  CDS            bsr: BSR_BACCE - Experimental evidence at protein level: Swiss-Prot protein existence level 1. Catalyzes the deamination of the cytosine moiety of the antibiotics blasticidin S, cytomycin and acetylblasticidin S. From Bacillus cereus.
   6214..6802    +  misc_feature   WPRE: woodchuck hepatitis virus posttranscriptional regulatory element
   6819..7337    +  CDS            nef (fragment): NEF_HV1BR - Experimental evidence at protein level: Swiss-Prot protein existence level 1. Extracellular Nef protein targets CD4(+) T-lymphocytes for apoptosis by interacting with CXCR4 surface receptors (PubMed:14990729). From Human immunodeficiency virus type 1 group M subtype B (isolate BRU/LAI) (HIV-1).
   7385..7642    +  LTR            5' LTR (truncated): truncated 5' long terminal repeat (LTR) from HIV-1
   7792..7814    -  protein_bind   lac operator (fragment): The lac repressor binds to the lac operator to inhibit transcription in E. coli. This inhibition can be relieved by adding lactose or isopropyl-β-D-thiogalactopyranoside (IPTG). lac repressor encoded by lacI
   7818..7848    -  promoter       lac promoter: promoter for the E. coli lac operon
   7863..7884    -  protein_bind   CAP binding site: CAP binding activates transcription in the presence of cAMP. E. coli catabolite activator protein
   7897..7989    -  CDS            lacI (fragment): lac repressor; lacI; The lac repressor binds to the lac operator to inhibit transcription in E. coli. This inhibition can be relieved by adding lactose or isopropyl-β-D-thiogalactopyranoside (IPTG).
   8172..8760    -  rep_origin     ori: high-copy-number ColE1/pMB1/pBR322/pUC origin of replication
   8931..9791    -  CDS            AmpR: β-lactamase; bla; confers resistance to ampicillin, carbenicillin, and related antibiotics
   9792..9896    -  promoter       AmpR promoter: bla
   9944..10078   +  polyA_signal   SV40 poly(A) signal: SV40 polyadenylation signal
  10245..10574   +  CDS            nef (fragment): NEF_HV1BR - Experimental evidence at protein level: Swiss-Prot protein existence level 1. Extracellular Nef protein targets CD4(+) T-lymphocytes for apoptosis by interacting with CXCR4 surface receptors (PubMed:14990729). From Human immunodeficiency virus type 1 group M subtype B (isolate BRU/LAI) (HIV-1).
  10622..160     +  LTR            5' LTR (truncated) (across the origin): truncated 5' long terminal repeat (LTR) from HIV-1
>Addgene plasmid #193139 | pLV-hCdt1(1-100)ΔCy-mCherry-P2A-mVenus-hGeminin(1-110)-IRES-Blast | addgene full sequence | sequence record 380234 | Addgene NGS Result
ATCTGAGCCTGGGAGCTCTCTGGCTAACTAGGGAACCCACTGCTTAAGCCTCAATAAAGCTTGCCTTGAG
TGCTTCAAGTAGTGTGTGCCCGTCTGTTGTGTGACTCTGGTAACTAGAGATCCCTCAGACCCTTTTAGTC
AGTGTGGAAAATCTCTAGCAGTGGCGCCCGAACAGGGACTTGAAAGCGAAAGGGAAACCAGAGGAGCTCT
CTCGACGCAGGACTCGGCTTGCTGAAGCGCGCACGGCAAGAGGCGAGGGGCGGCGACTGGTGAGTACGCC
AAAAATTTTGACTAGCGGAGGCTAGAAGGAGAGAGATGGGTGCGAGAGCGTCAGTATTAAGCGGGGGAGA
ATTAGATCGCGATGGGAAAAAATTCGGTTAAGGCCAGGGGGAAAGAAAAAATATAAATTAAAACATATAG
TATGGGCAAGCAGGGAGCTAGAACGATTCGCAGTTAATCCTGGCCTGTTAGAAACATCAGAAGGCTGTAG
ACAAATACTGGGACAGCTACAACCATCCCTTCAGACAGGATCAGAAGAACTTAGATCATTATATAATACA
GTAGCAACCCTCTATTGTGTGCATCAAAGGATAGAGATAAAAGACACCAAGGAAGCTTTAGACAAGATAG
AGGAAGAGCAAAACAAAAGTAAGACCACCGCACAGCAAGCGGCCGGCCGCTGATCTTCAGACCTGGAGGA
GGAGATATGAGGGACAATTGGAGAAGTGAATTATATAAATATAAAGTAGTAAAAATTGAACCATTAGGAG
TAGCACCCACCAAGGCAAAGAGAAGAGTGGTGCAGAGAGAAAAAAGAGCAGTGGGAATAGGAGCTTTGTT
CCTTGGGTTCTTGGGAGCAGCAGGAAGCACTATGGGCGCAGCGTCAATGACGCTGACGGTACAGGCCAGA
CAATTATTGTCTGGTATAGTGCAGCAGCAGAACAATTTGCTGAGGGCTATTGAGGCGCAACAGCATCTGT
TGCAACTCACAGTCTGGGGCATCAAGCAGCTCCAGGCAAGAATCCTGGCTGTGGAAAGATACCTAAAGGA
TCAACAGCTCCTGGGGATTTGGGGTTGCTCTGGAAAACTCATTTGCACCACTGCTGTGCCTTGGAATGCT
AGTTGGAGTAATAAATCTCTGGAACAGATTTGGAATCACACGACCTGGATGGAGTGGGACAGAGAAATTA
ACAATTACACAAGCTTAATACACTCCTTAATTGAAGAATCGCAAAACCAGCAAGAAAAGAATGAACAAGA
ATTATTGGAATTAGATAAATGGGCAAGTTTGTGGAATTGGTTTAACATAACAAATTGGCTGTGGTATATA
AAATTATTCATAATGATAGTAGGAGGCTTGGTAGGTTTAAGAATAGTTTTTGCTGTACTTTCTATAGTGA
ATAGAGTTAGGCAGGGATATTCACCATTATCGTTTCAGACCCACCTCCCAACCCCGAGGGGACCCGACAG
GCCCGAAGGAATAGAAGAAGAAGGTGGAGAGAGAGACAGAGACAGATCCATTCGATTAGTGAACGGATCT
CGACGGTATCGCCTTTAAAAGAAAAGGGGGGATTGGGGGGTACAGTGCAGGGGAAAGAATAGTAGACATA
ATAGCAACAGACATACAAACTAAAGAATTACAAAAACAAATTACAAAAATTCAAAATTTTCGGGTTTATT
ACAGGGACAGCAGAGATCCAGTTTATCGATGAGGCCCTTTCGTCTTCACTCGAGGTGCCCGTCAGTGGGC
AGAGCGCACATCGCCCACAGTCCCCGAGAAGTTGGGGGGAGGGGTCGGCAATTGAACCGGTGCCTAGAGA
AGGTGGCGCGGGGTAAACTGGGAAAGTGATGTCGTGTACTGGCTCCGCCTTTTTCCCGAGGGTGGGGGAG
AACCGTATATAAGTGCAGTAGTCGCCGTGAACGTTCTTTTTCGCAACGGGTTTGCCGCCAGAACACAGGT
AAGTGCCGTGTGTGGTTCCCGCGGGCCTGGCCTCTTTACGGGTTATGGCCCTTGCGTGCCTTGAATTACT
TCCACCTGGCTGCAGTACGTGATTCTTGATCCCGAGCTTCGGGTTGGAAGTGGGTGGGAGAGTTCGAGGC
CTTGCGCTTAAGGAGCCCCTTCGCCTCGTGCTTGAGTTGAGGCCTGGCCTGGGCGCTGGGGCCGCCGCGT
GCGAATCTGGTGGCACCTTCGCGCCTGTCTCGCTGCTTTCGATAAGTCTCTAGCCATTTAAAATTTTTGA
TGACCTGCTGCGACGCTTTTTTTCTGGCAAGATAGTCTTGTAAATGCGGGCCAAGATCTGCACACTGGTA
TTTCGGTTTTTGGGGCCGCGGGCGGCGACGGGGCCCGTGCGTCCCAGCGCACATGTTCGGCGAGGCGGGG
CCTGCGAGCGCGGCCACCGAGAATCGGACGGGGGTAGTCTCAAGCTGGCCGGCCTGCTCTGGTGCCTGGC
CTCGCGCCGCCGTGTATCGCCCCGCCCTGGGCGGCAAGGCTGGCCCGGTCGGCACCAGTTGCGTGAGCGG
AAAGATGGCCGCTTCCCGGCCCTGCTGCAGGGAGCTCAAAATGGAGGACGCGGCGCTCGGGAGAGCGGGC
GGGTGAGTCACCCACACAAAGGAAAAGGGCCTTTCCGTCCTCAGCCGTCGCTTCATGTGACTCCACGGAG
TACCGGGCGCCGTCCAGGCACCTCGATTAGTTCTCGAGCTTTTGGAGTACGTCGTCTTTAGGTTGGGGGG
AGGGGTTTTATGCGATGGAGTTTCCCCACACTGAGTGGGTGGAGACTGAAGTTAGGCCAGCTTGGCACTT
GATGTAATTCTCCTTGGAATTTGCCCTTTTTGAGTTTGGATCTTGGTTCATTCTCAAGCCTCAGACAGTG
GTTCAAAGTTTTTTTCTTCCATTTCAGGTGTCGTGAGGATCCACCATGGAACAACGGAGGGTTACTGACT
TTTTCGCGAGGAGACGACCCGGCCCCCCGAGGATCGCACCCCCGAAACTCGCTTGTAGAACCCCATCTCC
CGCCAGGCCAGCGCTTCGGGCGCCAGCAAGTGCTACTTCTGGTAGTCGAAAACGGGCGAGACCACCTGCT
GCTCCGGGGAGAGACCAGGCAAGACCCCCGGCGAGGGCAGCTGCCAGATTGAGTGTTGACGAAGTATCCT
CTCCATCTACTCCAGAAGCACCTGACATTCCGGCTTGCCCCTCTCCGGGACAGAAAATAAAGAAAGGTGC
AGGAAGCGCTGGGATGGTGAGCAAGGGCGAGGAGGATAACATGGCCATCATCAAGGAGTTCATGCGCTTC
AAGGTGCACATGGAGGGCTCCGTGAACGGCCACGAGTTCGAGATCGAGGGCGAGGGCGAGGGCCGCCCCT
ACGAGGGCACCCAGACCGCCAAGCTGAAGGTGACCAAGGGTGGCCCCCTGCCCTTCGCCTGGGACATCCT
GTCCCCTCAGTTCATGTACGGCTCCAAGGCCTACGTGAAGCACCCCGCCGACATCCCCGACTACTTGAAG
CTGTCCTTCCCCGAGGGCTTCAAGTGGGAGCGCGTGATGAACTTCGAGGACGGCGGCGTGGTGACCGTGA
CCCAGGACTCCTCCCTGCAGGACGGCGAGTTCATCTACAAGGTGAAGCTGCGCGGCACCAACTTCCCCTC
CGACGGCCCCGTAATGCAGAAGAAGACCATGGGCTGGGAGGCCTCCTCCGAGCGGATGTACCCCGAGGAC
GGCGCCCTGAAGGGCGAGATCAAGCAGAGGCTGAAGCTGAAGGACGGCGGCCACTACGACGCTGAGGTCA
AGACCACCTACAAGGCCAAGAAGCCCGTGCAGCTGCCCGGCGCCTACAACGTCAACATCAAGTTGGACAT
CACCTCCCACAACGAGGACTACACCATCGTGGAACAGTACGAACGCGCCGAGGGCCGCCACTCCACCGGC
GGCATGGACGAGCTGTACAAGGGCAGCGGCGCCACCAACTTCAGCCTGCTGAAGCAGGCCGGCGACGTGG
AGGAGAACCCCGGCCCCCGCGAATTCATGGTGAGCAAGGGCGAGGAGCTGTTCACCGGGGTGGTGCCCAT
CCTGGTCGAGCTGGACGGCGACGTAAACGGCCACAAGTTCAGCGTGTCCGGCGAGGGCGAGGGCGATGCC
ACCTACGGCAAGCTGACCCTGAAGCTGATCTGCACCACCGGCAAGCTGCCCGTGCCCTGGCCCACCCTCG
TGACCACCCTGGGCTACGGCCTGCAGTGCTTCGCCCGCTACCCCGACCACATGAAGCAGCACGACTTCTT
CAAGTCCGCCATGCCCGAAGGCTACGTCCAGGAGCGCACCATCTTCTTCAAGGACGACGGCAACTACAAG
ACCCGCGCCGAGGTGAAGTTCGAGGGCGACACCCTGGTGAACCGCATCGAGCTGAAGGGCATCGACTTCA
AGGAGGACGGCAACATCCTGGGGCACAAGCTGGAGTACAACTACAACAGCCACAACGTCTATATCACCGC
CGACAAGCAGAAGAACGGCATCAAGGCCAACTTCAAGATCCGCCACAACATCGAGGACGGCGGCGTGCAG
CTCGCCGACCACTACCAGCAGAACACCCCCATCGGCGACGGCCCCGTGCTGCTGCCCGACAACCACTACC
TGAGCTACCAGTCCAAGCTGAGCAAAGACCCCAACGAGAAGCGCGATCACATGGTCCTGCTGGAGTTCGT
GACCGCCGCCGGGATCACTCTCGGCATGGACGAGCTGTACAAGGGATATCCATCACACTGGCGGCCGCTC
GAGATGAATCCCAGTATGAAGCAGAAACAAGAAGAAATCAAAGAGAATATAAAGAATAGTTCTGTCCCAA
GAAGAACTCTGAAGATGATTCAGCCTTCTGCATCTGGATCTCTTGTTGGAAGAGAAAATGAGCTGTCCGC
AGGCTTGTCCAAAAGGAAACATCGGAATGACCACTTAACATCTACAACTTCCAGCCCTGGGGTTATTGTC
CCAGAATCTAGTGAAAATAAAAATCTTGGAGGAGTCACCCAGGAGTCATTTGATCTTATGATTAAAGAAA
ATCCATCCTCTCAGTATTGGAAGGAAGTGGCAGAAAAACGGAGAAAGGCGCTGTAAGAATTCCTCGAGGG
CGGCCGCTCTAGAGTCGACGGGCCGCGGTAACAATTGTTAACTAACTTAAGCTAGCAACGGTTTCCCTCT
AGCGGGATCAATTCCGCCCCCCCCCCCTAACGTTACTGGCCGAAGCCGCTTGGAATAAGGCCGGTGTGCG
TTTGTCTATATGTTATTTTCCACCATATTGCCGTCTTTTGGCAATGTGAGGGCCCGGAAACCTGGCCCTG
TCTTCTTGACGAGCATTCCTAGGGGTCTTTCCCCTCTCGCCAAAGGAATGCAAGGTCTGTTGAATGTCGT
GAAGGAAGCAGTTCCTCTGGAAGCTTCTTGAAGACAAACAACGTCTGTAGCGACCCTTTGCAGGCAGCGG
AACCCCCCACCTGGCGACAGGTGCCTCTGCGGCCAAAAGCCACGTGTATAAGATACACCTGCAAAGGCGG
CACAACCCCAGTGCCACGTTGTGAGTTGGATAGTTGTGGAAAGAGTCAAATGGCTCTCCTCAAGCGTATT
CAACAAGGGGCTGAAGGATGCCCAGAAGGTACCCCATTGTATGGGATCTGATCTGGGGCCTCGGTGCACA
TGCTTTACATGTGTTTAGTCGAGGTTAAAAAAACGTCTAGGCCCCCCGAACCACGGGGACGTGGTTTTCC
TTTGAAAAACACGATAATACCATGGTCATGAAAACATTTAACATTTCTCAACAAGATCTAGAATTAGTAG
AAGTAGCGACAGAGAAGATTACAATGCTTTATGAGGATAATAAACATCATGTGGGAGCGGCAATTCGTAC
GAAAACAGGAGAAATCATTTCGGCAGTACATATTGAAGCGTATATAGGACGAGTAACTGTTTGTGCAGAA
GCCATTGCGATTGGTAGTGCAGTTTCGAATGGACAAAAGGATTTTGACACGATTGTAGCTGTTAGACACC
CTTATTCTGACGAAGTAGATAGAAGTATTCGAGTGGTAAGTCCTTGTGGTATGTGTAGGGAGTTGATTTC
AGACTATGCACCAGATTGTTTTGTGTTAATAGAAATGAATGGCAAGTTAGTCAAAACTACGATTGAAGAA
CTCATTCCACTCAAATATACCCGAAATTAACCCGGGCGGGGCGCGTCTGGAACAATCAACCTCTGGATTA
CAAAATTTGTGAAAGATTGACTGGTATTCTTAACTATGTTGCTCCTTTTACGCTATGTGGATACGCTGCT
TTAATGCCTTTGTATCATGCTATTGCTTCCCGTATGGCTTTCATTTTCTCCTCCTTGTATAAATCCTGGT
TGCTGTCTCTTTATGAGGAGTTGTGGCCCGTTGTCAGGCAACGTGGCGTGGTGTGCACTGTGTTTGCTGA
CGCAACCCCCACTGGTTGGGGCATTGCCACCACCTGTCAGCTCCTTTCCGGGACTTTCGCTTTCCCCCTC
CCTATTGCCACGGCGGAACTCATCGCCGCCTGCCTTGCCCGCTGCTGGACAGGGGCTCGGCTGTTGGGCA
CTGACAATTCCGTGGTGTTGTCGGGGAAGCTGACGTCCTTTCCATGGCTGCTCGCCTGTGTTGCCACCTG
GATTCTGCGCGGGACGTCCTTCTGCTACGTCCCTTCGGCCCTCAATCCAGCGGACCTTCCTTCCCGCGGC
CTGCTGCCGGCTCTGCGGCCTCTTCCGCGTCTTCGCCTTCGCCCTCAGACGAGTCGGATCTCCCTTTGGG
CCGCCTCCCCGCCTGGAATTAATTCTGCAGTCGAGACCTAGAAAAACATGGAGCAATCACAAGTAGCAAT
ACAGCAGCTACCAATGCTGATTGTGCCTGGCTAGAAGCACAAGAGGAGGAGGAGGTGGGTTTTCCAGTCA
CACCTCAGGTACCTTTAAGACCAATGACTTACAAGGCAGCTGTAGATCTTAGCCACTTTTTAAAAGAAAA
GAGGGGACTGGAAGGGCTAATTCACTCCCAACGAAGACAAGATATCCTTGATCTGTGGATCTACCACACA
CAAGGCTACTTCCCTGATTAGCAGAACTACACACCAGGGCCAGGGGTCAGATATCCACTGACCTTTGGAT
GGTGCTACAAGCTAGTACCAGTTGAGCCAGATAAGGTAGAAGAGGCCAATAAAGGAGAGAACACCAGCTT
GTTACACCCTGTGAGCCTGCATGGGATGGATGACCCGGAGAGAGAAGTGTTAGAGTGGAGGTTTGACAGC
CGCCTAGCATTTCATCACGTGGCCCGAGAGCTGCATCCGGAGTACTTCAAGAACTGCTGATATCGAGCTT
GCTACAAGGGACTTTCCGCTGGGGACTTTCCAGGGAGGCGTGGCCTGGGCGGGACTGGGGAGTGGCGAGC
CCTCAGATCCTGCATATAAGCAGCTGCTTTTTGCCTGTACTGGGTCTCTCTGGTTAGACCAGATCTGAGC
CTGGGAGCTCTCTGGCTAACTAGGGAACCCACTGCTTAAGCCTCAATAAAGCTTGCCTTGAGTGCTTCAA
GTAGTGTGTGCCCGTCTGTTGTGTGACTCTGGTAACTAGAGATCCCTCAGACCCTTTTAGTCAGTGTGGA
AAATCTCTAGCAGTAGTAGTTCATGTCATCTTATTATTCAGTATTTATAACTTGCAAAGAAATGAATATC
AGAGAGTGAGAGGCCTTGACATTGCTAGCGTTTACCGTCGACCTCTAGCTAGAGCTTGGCGTAATCATGG
TCATAGCTGTTTCCTGTGTGAAATTGTTATCCGCTCACAATTCCACACAACATACGAGCCGGAAGCATAA
AGTGTAAAGCCTGGGGTGCCTAATGAGTGAGCTAACTCACATTAATTGCGTTGCGCTCACTGCCCGCTTT
CCAGTCGGGAAACCTGTCGTGCCAGCTGCATTAATGAATCGGCCAACGCGCGGGGAGAGGCGGTTTGCGT
ATTGGGCGCTCTTCCGCTTCCTCGCTCACTGACTCGCTGCGCTCGGTCGTTCGGCTGCGGCGAGCGGTAT
CAGCTCACTCAAAGGCGGTAATACGGTTATCCACAGAATCAGGGGATAACGCAGGAAAGAACATGTGAGC
AAAAGGCCAGCAAAAGGCCAGGAACCGTAAAAAGGCCGCGTTGCTGGCGTTTTTCCATAGGCTCCGCCCC
CCTGACGAGCATCACAAAAATCGACGCTCAAGTCAGAGGTGGCGAAACCCGACAGGACTATAAAGATACC
AGGCGTTTCCCCCTGGAAGCTCCCTCGTGCGCTCTCCTGTTCCGACCCTGCCGCTTACCGGATACCTGTC
CGCCTTTCTCCCTTCGGGAAGCGTGGCGCTTTCTCATAGCTCACGCTGTAGGTATCTCAGTTCGGTGTAG
GTCGTTCGCTCCAAGCTGGGCTGTGTGCACGAACCCCCCGTTCAGCCCGACCGCTGCGCCTTATCCGGTA
ACTATCGTCTTGAGTCCAACCCGGTAAGACACGACTTATCGCCACTGGCAGCAGCCACTGGTAACAGGAT
TAGCAGAGCGAGGTATGTAGGCGGTGCTACAGAGTTCTTGAAGTGGTGGCCTAACTACGGCTACACTAGA
AGAACAGTATTTGGTATCTGCGCTCTGCTGAAGCCAGTTACCTTCGGAAAAAGAGTTGGTAGCTCTTGAT
CCGGCAAACAAACCACCGCTGGTAGCGGTGGTTTTTTTGTTTGCAAGCAGCAGATTACGCGCAGAAAAAA
AGGATCTCAAGAAGATCCTTTGATCTTTTCTACGGGGTCTGACGCTCAGTGGAACGAAAACTCACGTTAA
GGGATTTTGGTCATGAGATTATCAAAAAGGATCTTCACCTAGATCCTTTTAAATTAAAAATGAAGTTTTA
AATCAATCTAAAGTATATATGAGTAAACTTGGTCTGACAGTTACCAATGCTTAATCAGTGAGGCACCTAT
CTCAGCGATCTGTCTATTTCGTTCATCCATAGTTGCCTGACTCCCCGTCGTGTAGATAACTACGATACGG
GAGGGCTTACCATCTGGCCCCAGTGCTGCAATGATACCGCGAGACCCACGCTCACCGGCTCCAGATTTAT
CAGCAATAAACCAGCCAGCCGGAAGGGCCGAGCGCAGAAGTGGTCCTGCAACTTTATCCGCCTCCATCCA
GTCTATTAATTGTTGCCGGGAAGCTAGAGTAAGTAGTTCGCCAGTTAATAGTTTGCGCAACGTTGTTGCC
ATTGCTACAGGCATCGTGGTGTCACGCTCGTCGTTTGGTATGGCTTCATTCAGCTCCGGTTCCCAACGAT
CAAGGCGAGTTACATGATCCCCCATGTTGTGCAAAAAAGCGGTTAGCTCCTTCGGTCCTCCGATCGTTGT
CAGAAGTAAGTTGGCCGCAGTGTTATCACTCATGGTTATGGCAGCACTGCATAATTCTCTTACTGTCATG
CCATCCGTAAGATGCTTTTCTGTGACTGGTGAGTACTCAACCAAGTCATTCTGAGAATAGTGTATGCGGC
GACCGAGTTGCTCTTGCCCGGCGTCAATACGGGATAATACCGCGCCACATAGCAGAACTTTAAAAGTGCT
CATCATTGGAAAACGTTCTTCGGGGCGAAAACTCTCAAGGATCTTACCGCTGTTGAGATCCAGTTCGATG
TAACCCACTCGTGCACCCAACTGATCTTCAGCATCTTTTACTTTCACCAGCGTTTCTGGGTGAGCAAAAA
CAGGAAGGCAAAATGCCGCAAAAAAGGGAATAAGGGCGACACGGAAATGTTGAATACTCATACTCTTCCT
TTTTCAATATTATTGAAGCATTTATCAGGGTTATTGTCTCATGAGCGGATACATATTTGAATGTATTTAG
AAAAATAAACAAATAGGGGTTCCGCGCACATTTCCCCGAAAAGTGCCACCTGACGTCGACGGATCGGGAG
ATCAACTTGTTTATTGCAGCTTATAATGGTTACAAATAAAGCAATAGCATCACAAATTTCACAAATAAAG
CATTTTTTTCACTGCATTCTAGTTGTGGTTTGTCCAAACTCATCAATGTATCTTATCATGTCTGGATCAA
CTGGATAACTCAAGCTAACCAAAATCATCCCAAACTTCCCACCCCATACCCTATTACCACTGCCAATTAC
CTGTGGTTTCATTTACTCTAAACCTGTGATTCCTCTGAATTATTTTCATTTTAAAGAAATTGTATTTGTT
AAATATGTACTACAAACTTAGTAGTTGGAAGGGCTAATTCACTCCCAAAGAAGACAAGATATCCTTGATC
TGTGGATCTACCACACACAAGGCTACTTCCCTGATTAGCAGAACTACACACCAGGGCCAGGGGTCAGATA
TCCACTGACCTTTGGATGGTGCTACAAGCTAGTACCAGTTGAGCCAGATAAGGTAGAAGAGGCCAATAAA
GGAGAGAACACCAGCTTGTTACACCCTGTGAGCCTGCATGGGATGGATGACCCGGAGAGAGAAGTGTTAG
AGTGGAGGTTTGACAGCCGCCTAGCATTTCATCACGTGGCCCGAGAGCTGCATCCGGAGTACTTCAAGAA
CTGCTGATATCGAGCTTGCTACAAGGGACTTTCCGCTGGGGACTTTCCAGGGAGGCGTGGCCTGGGCGGG
ACTGGGGAGTGGCGAGCCCTCAGATCCTGCATATAAGCAGCTGCTTTTTGCCTGTACTGGGTCTCTCTGG
TTAGACCAG
